Addgene plasmid #186392: pDEST-Spe4-RfA-mNeonGreen-stop
Purpose: (Empty Backbone) Destination vector for the expression of a fluorescent fusion of a protein of interest with C-ter mNeonGreen into embryos, by mRNA microinjection
Depositing lab: Patrick Lemaire. Depositing organization: CNRS UMR 5237, Centre de Recherche en Biologie cellulaire de Montpellier.
Backbone
  Vector backbone: pDEST-Spe4-RfA
  Backbone size (bp): 5574
  Vector type: Gateway destination vector
  Selectable markers: ccdB gene
Growth in bacteria
  Bacterial resistance: Chloramphenicol and Ampicillin, 25 & 100 μg/mL
  Growth temperature: 37°C
  Growth strain: ccdB Survival
  Copy number: High Copy
Gene/Insert
  Gene/Insert name: None
Terms and licenses: Academic/Nonprofit Terms; Industry Terms: Not Available to Industry
Depositor comments: Gateway destination vector for mRNA production to overexpress a protein of interest following microinjection into ascidian eggs. Likely to be useful for zebrafish, Xenopus, urchin and cnidarian (Clytia, Nematostella...) overexpression studies as well. Backbone was modified by insertion of C terminal mNeonGreen tag at EcoR V/Avr II restriction site
How to cite: pDEST-Spe4-RfA-mNeonGreen-stop was a gift from Patrick Lemaire (Addgene plasmid # 186392 ; http://n2t.net/addgene:186392 ; RRID:Addgene_186392)
