[The description below was written by a language model from this plasmid's Addgene catalogue record and pLannotate feature annotations shown in this document.]
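Description:
pDEST-Spe4-RfA-mNeonGreen-stop is an empty Gateway destination vector designed for making synthetic mRNA that encodes a protein of interest fused at its C-terminus to the green/yellow fluorescent protein mNeonGreen. It derives from the pDEST-Spe4-RfA backbone, into which the mNeonGreen tag was inserted downstream of the Gateway cassette. The plasmid replicates in E. coli from a high-copy ColE1/pUC-type origin and also carries an f1 phage origin. Ampicillin resistance (bla) is on the backbone, while chloramphenicol resistance (CmR) lies inside the Gateway cassette together with the ccdB toxin gene. Because ccdB kills ordinary strains, the unrecombined vector is maintained in a ccdB-tolerant host, and ccdB provides counter-selection against non-recombinant plasmid after an LR reaction.

The functional unit reads from a T3 RNA polymerase promoter through the Xenopus beta-globin 5'-UTR, the attR1–CmR–ccdB–attR2 cassette, the mNeonGreen coding sequence and the Xenopus beta-globin 3'-UTR. LR recombination with an entry clone replaces the cassette with the gene of interest; an open reading frame lacking its own stop codon would presumably be needed for read-through into mNeonGreen, which, as the name indicates, supplies the stop. In vitro transcription from the T3 promoter then yields an mRNA whose globin UTRs promote translation and stability in embryos. A T7 promoter in the opposite orientation and remnants of the lac promoter/lacZα region flank this unit as cloning-vector leftovers.

The intended use is microinjection of the transcribed mRNA into ascidian eggs to overexpress and visualise fluorescent fusion proteins. The depositor suggests it is likely to be useful in zebrafish, Xenopus, sea urchin and cnidarian embryos as well.
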