Features (pLannotate 1.2.2; 21 found; start..end, strand, type, name):
     21..125     +  promoter       AmpR promoter: bla
    126..986     +  CDS            AmpR: β-lactamase; bla; confers resistance to ampicillin, carbenicillin, and related antibiotics
   1157..1745    +  rep_origin     ori: high-copy-number ColE1/pMB1/pBR322/pUC origin of replication
   1928..2020    +  CDS            lacI (fragment): lac repressor; lacI; The lac repressor binds to the lac operator to inhibit transcription in E. coli. This inhibition can be relieved by adding lactose or isopropyl-β-D-thiogalactopyranoside (IPTG).
   2033..2054    +  protein_bind   CAP binding site: CAP binding activates transcription in the presence of cAMP. E. coli catabolite activator protein
   2069..2099    +  promoter       lac promoter: promoter for the E. coli lac operon
   2107..2123    +  protein_bind   lac operator: The lac repressor binds to the lac operator to inhibit transcription in E. coli. This inhibition can be relieved by adding lactose or isopropyl-β-D-thiogalactopyranoside (IPTG). lac repressor encoded by lacI
   2168..2186    +  promoter       T3 promoter: promoter for bacteriophage T3 RNA polymerase
   2211..2253    +  5'UTR          Xenopus globin 5'-UTR: translational enhancer from the 5'-UTR of the major beta-globin gene of Xenopus laevis
   2282..2406    +  protein_bind   attR1: mutant version of attR; recombination site for the Gateway® LR reaction LR Clonase™
   2431..2461    +  promoter       lac UV5 promoter: E. coli lac promoter with an "up" mutation
   2486..2514    +  promoter       cat promoter (fragment): promoter of the E. coli cat gene encoding chloramphenicol acetyltransferase
   2515..3174    +  CDS            CmR: chloramphenicol acetyltransferase; cat; confers resistance to chloramphenicol
   3353..3511    +  CDS            ccdA (fragment): CCDA_ECO57 - Also known as H, letA. Experimental evidence at protein level: Swiss-Prot protein existence level 1. Antitoxin component of a type II toxin-antitoxin (TA) system which inhibits the post-segregational killing (PSK) of plasmid-free cells, also referred to as a plasmid addiction system. Binds to and blocks the activity of CcdB; will also remove bound CcdB protein from the CcdB-GyrA complex by forming a CcdA-CcdB complex, a process termed rejuvenation. Functions as a transcriptional corepressor for the ccdAB operon, repression also requires CcdB (By similarity). From Escherichia coli
   3516..3818    +  CDS            ccdB: CCDB_ECOLI - Also known as G, letB, letD. Experimental evidence at protein level: Swiss-Prot protein existence level 1. Toxic component of a type II toxin-antitoxin (TA) system, functioning in plasmid maintainence. Responsible for the post- segregational killing (PSK) of plasmid-free cells, also referred to as a plasmid addiction system. Half-life of over 2 hours. Cell killing by CcdB is accompanied by filamentation, defects in chromosome and plasmid segregation, defects in cell division, formation of anucleate cells, decreased DNA synthesis and plasmid loss. Interferes with the activity of DN
   3862..3986    -  protein_bind   attR2: mutant version of attR; recombination site for the Gateway® LR reaction LR Clonase™
   4000..4707    +  CDS            mNeonGreen: mNeonGreen is a basic (constitutively fluorescent) green/yellow fluorescent protein published in 2013, derived from Branchiostoma lanceolatum. It is reported to be a very rapidly-maturing monomer with moderate acid sensitivity.
   4717..4842    +  3'UTR          Xenopus globin 3'-UTR: 3'-UTR of the major beta-globin gene of Xenopus laevis
   4931..4949    -  promoter       T7 promoter: promoter for bacteriophage T7 RNA polymerase
   4952..5109    +  CDS            lacZα (fragment): LacZα fragment of β-galactosidase; lacZ fragment
   5140..5568    -  rep_origin     f1 ori (sequence partly withheld): f1 bacteriophage origin of replication; arrow indicates direction of (+) strand synthesis
>Addgene plasmid #186392 | pDEST-Spe4-RfA-mNeonGreen-stop | addgene full sequence | sequence record 373841 | Addgene Partial NGS Result
GCACTTTTCGGGGAAATGTGCGCGGAACCCCTATTTGTTTATTTTTCTAAATACATTCAAATATGTATCC
GCTCATGAGACAATAACCCTGATAAATGCTTCAATAATATTGAAAAAGGAAGAGTATGAGTATTCAACAT
TTCCGTGTCGCCCTTATTCCCTTTTTTGCGGCATTTTGCCTTCCTGTTTTTGCTCACCCAGAAACGCTGG
TGAAAGTAAAAGATGCTGAAGATCAGTTGGGTGCACGAGTGGGTTACATCGAACTGGATCTCAACAGCGG
TAAGATCCTTGAGAGTTTTCGCCCCGAAGAACGTTTTCCAATGATGAGCACTTTTAAAGTTCTGCTATGT
GGCGCGGTATTATCCCGTATTGACGCCGGGCAAGAGCAACTCGGTCGCCGCATACACTATTCTCAGAATG
ACTTGGTTGAGTACTCACCAGTCACAGAAAAGCATCTTACGGATGGCATGACAGTAAGAGAATTATGCAG
TGCTGCCATAACCATGAGTGATAACACTGCGGCCAACTTACTTCTGACAACGATCGGAGGACCGAAGGAG
CTAACCGCTTTTTTGCACAACATGGGGGATCATGTAACTCGCCTTGATCGTTGGGAACCGGAGCTGAATG
AAGCCATACCAAACGACGAGCGTGACACCACGATGCCTGTAGCAATGGCAACAACGTTGCGCAAACTATT
AACTGGCGAACTACTTACTCTAGCTTCCCGGCAACAATTAATAGACTGGATGGAGGCGGATAAAGTTGCA
GGACCACTTCTGCGCTCGGCCCTTCCGGCTGGCTGGTTTATTGCTGATAAATCTGGAGCCGGTGAGCGTG
GATCTCGCGGTATCATTGCAGCACTGGGGCCAGATGGTAAGCCCTCCCGTATCGTAGTTATCTACACGAC
GGGGAGTCAGGCAACTATGGATGAACGAAATAGACAGATCGCTGAGATAGGTGCCTCACTGATTAAGCAT
TGGTAACTGTCAGACCAAGTTTACTCATATATACTTTAGATTGATTTAAAACTTCATTTTTAATTTAAAA
GGATCTAGGTGAAGATCCTTTTTGATAATCTCATGACCAAAATCCCTTAACGTGAGTTTTCGTTCCACTG
AGCGTCAGACCCCGTAGAAAAGATCAAAGGATCTTCTTGAGATCCTTTTTTTCTGCGCGTAATCTGCTGC
TTGCAAACAAAAAAACCACCGCTACCAGCGGTGGTTTGTTTGCCGGATCAAGAGCTACCAACTCTTTTTC
CGAAGGTAACTGGCTTCAGCAGAGCGCAGATACCAAATACTGTTCTTCTAGTGTAGCCGTAGTTAGGCCA
CCACTTCAAGAACTCTGTAGCACCGCCTACATACCTCGCTCTGCTAATCCTGTTACCAGTGGCTGCTGCC
AGTGGCGATAAGTCGTGTCTTACCGGGTTGGACTCAAGACGATAGTTACCGGATAAGGCGCAGCGGTCGG
GCTGAACGGGGGGTTCGTGCACACAGCCCAGCTTGGAGCGAACGACCTACACCGAACTGAGATACCTACA
GCGTGAGCTATGAGAAAGCGCCACGCTTCCCGAAGGGAGAAAGGCGGACAGGTATCCGGTAAGCGGCAGG
GTCGGAACAGGAGAGCGCACGAGGGAGCTTCCAGGGGGAAACGCCTGGTATCTTTATAGTCCTGTCGGGT
TTCGCCACCTCTGACTTGAGCGTCGATTTTTGTGATGCTCGTCAGGGGGGCGGAGCCTATGGAAAAACGC
CAGCAACGCGGCCTTTTTACGGTTCCTGGCCTTTTGCTGGCCTTTTGCTCACATGTTCTTTCCTGCGTTA
TCCCCTGATTCTGTGGATAACCGTATTACCGCCTTTGAGTGAGCTGATACCGCTCGCCGCAGCCGAACGA
CCGAGCGCAGCGAGTCAGTGAGCGAGGAAGCGGAAGAGCGCCCAATACGCAAACCGCCTCTCCCCGCGCG
TTGGCCGATTCATTAATGCAGCTGGCACGACAGGTTTCCCGACTGGAAAGCGGGCAGTGAGCGCAACGCA
ATTAATGTGAGTTAGCTCACTCATTAGGCACCCCAGGCTTTACACTTTATGCTTCCGGCTCGTATGTTGT
GTGGAATTGTGAGCGGATAACAATTTCACACAGGAAACAGCTATGACCATGATTACGCCAAGCTCGAAAT
TAACCCTCACTAAAGGGAACAAAAGCTGGAGCTAAGCTTGCTTGTTCTTTTTGCAGAAGCTCAGAATAAA
CGCTCAACTTTGGCAGATCTGACGTCAGGCCTTACGTAATCACAAGTTTGTACAAAAAAGCTGAACGAGA
AACGTAAAATGATATAAATATCAATATATTAAATTAGATTTTGCATAAAAAACAGACTACATAATACTGT
AAAACACAACATATCCAGTCACTATGGCGGCCGCATTAGGCACCCCAGGCTTTACACTTTATGCTTCCGG
CTCGTATAATGTGTGGATTTTGAGTTAGGATCCGGCGAGATTTTCAGGAGCTAAGGAAGCTAAAATGGAG
AAAAAAATCACTGGATATACCACCGTTGATATATCCCAATGGCATCGTAAAGAACATTTTGAGGCATTTC
AGTCAGTTGCTCAATGTACCTATAACCAGACCGTTCAGCTGGATATTACGGCCTTTTTAAAGACCGTAAA
GAAAAATAAGCACAAGTTTTATCCGGCCTTTATTCACATTCTTGCCCGCCTGATGAATGCTCATCCGGAA
TTCCGTATGGCAATGAAAGACGGTGAGCTGGTGATATGGGATAGTGTTCACCCTTGTTACACCGTTTTCC
ATGAGCAAACTGAAACGTTTTCATCGCTCTGGAGTGAATACCACGACGATTTCCGGCAGTTTCTACACAT
ATATTCGCAAGATGTGGCGTGTTACGGTGAAAACCTGGCCTATTTCCCTAAAGGGTTTATTGAGAATATG
TTTTTCGTCTCAGCCAATCCCTGGGTGAGTTTCACCAGTTTTGATTTAAACGTGGCCAATATGGACAACT
TCTTCGCCCCCGTTTTCACCATGGGCAAATATTATACGCAAGGCGACAAGGTGCTGATGCCGCTGGCGAT
TCAGGTTCATCATGCCGTCTGTGATGGCTTCCATGTCGGCAGAATGCTTAATGAATTACAACAGTACTGC
GATGAGTGGCAGGGCGGGGCGTAAACGCGTGGATCCGGCTTACTAAAAGCCAGATAACAGTATGCGTATT
TGCGCGCTGATTTTTGCGGTATAAGAATATATACTGATATGTATACCCGAAGTATGTCAAAAAGAGGTGT
GCTATGAAGCAGCGTATTACAGTGACAGTTGACAGCGACAGCTATCAGTTGCTCAAGGCATATATGATGT
CAATATCTCCGGTCTGGTAAGCACAACCATGCAGAATGAAGCCCGTCGTCTGCGTGCCGAACGCTGGAAA
GCGGAAAATCAGGAAGGGATGGCTGAGGTCGCCCGGTTTATTGAAATGAACGGCTCTTTTGCTGACGAGA
ACAGGGACTGGTGAAATGCAGTTTAAGGTTTACACCTATAAAAGAGAGAGCCGTTATCGTCTGTTTGTGG
ATGTACAGAGTGATATTATTGACACGCCCGGGCGACGGATGGTGATCCCCCTGGCCAGTGCACGTCTGCT
GTCAGATAAAGTCTCCCGTGAACTTTACCCGGTGGTGCATATCGGGGATGAAAGCTGGCGCATGATGACC
ACCGATATGGCCAGTGTGCCGGTCTCCGTTATCGGGGAAGAAGTGGCTGATCTCAGCCACCGCGAAAATG
ACATCAAAAACGCCATTAACCTGATGTTCTGGGGAATATAAATGTCAGGCTCCCTTATACACAGCCAGTC
TGCAGGTCGACCATAGTGACTGGATATGTTGTGTTTTACAGTATTATGTAGTCTGTTTTTTATGCAAAAT
CTAATTTAATATATTGATATTTATATCATTTTACGTTTCTCGTTCAGCTTTCTTGTACAAAGTGGTGATA
AACTTAGATATGGTGAGCAAGGGCGAGGAGGATAACATGGCCTCTCTCCCAGCGACACATGAGTTACACA
TCTTTGGCTCGATCAACGGTGTGGACTTTGACATGGTGGGTCAGGGCACCGGCAATCCAAATGATGGTTA
TGAGGAGTTAAACCTGAAGTCCACCAAGGGTGACCTCCAGTTCTCCCCCTGGATTCTGGTCCCTCATATC
GGGTATGGCTTCCATCAGTACCTGCCCTACCCTGACGGGATGTCGCCTTTCCAGGCCGCCATGGTAGATG
GCTCCGGATACCAAGTCCATCGCACAATGCAGTTTGAAGATGGTGCCTCCCTTACTGTTAACTACCGCTA
CACCTACGAGGGAAGCCACATCAAAGGAGAGGCCCAGGTGAAGGGGACTGGTTTCCCTGCTGACGGTCCT
GTGATGACCAACTCGCTGACCGCTGCGGACTGGTGCAGGTCGAAGAAGACTTACCCCAACGACAAAACCA
TCATCAGTACCTTTAAGTGGAGTTACACCACTGGAAATGGCAAGCGCTACCGGAGCACTGCGCGGACCAC
CTACACCTTTGCCAAGCCAATGGCGGCTAACTATCTGAAGAACCAGCCGATGTACGTGTTCCGTAAGACG
GAGCTCAAGCACTCCAAGACCGAGCTCAACTTCAAGGAGTGGCAAAAGGCCTTTACCGATGTGATGGGCA
TGGACGAGCTGTACAAGTAACCTAGGAACCAGCCTCAAGAACACCCGAATGGAGTCTCTAAGCTACATAA
TACCAACTTACACTTTACAAAATGTTGTCCCCCAAAATGTAGCCATTCGTATCTGCTCCTAATAAAAARA
AARTTTCTTCACATTCTAAAAAAAAAAAAAAAAAAAAAAAAAAAAAAAAAMMCCCCCCCCCCCCCCCCTG
CAGGGCCAAGTCGGCCGGCGCGCCATTCGCCCTATAGTGAGTCGTATTACAATTCACTGGCCGTCGTTTT
ACAACGTCGTGACTGGGAAAACCCTGGCGTTACCCAACTTAATCGCCTTGCAGCACATCCCCCTTTCGCC
AGCTGGCGTAATAGCGAAGAGGCCCGCACCGATCGCCCTTCCCAACAGTTGCGCAGCCTGAATGGCGAAT
GGAAATTGTAAGCGTTAATATTTTGTTAAAATTCGCGTTAAATTTTTGTTAAATCAGCTCATTTTTTAAC
CAATAGGCCGAAATCGGCAAAATCCCTTATAAATCAAAAGAATAGACCGAGATAGGGT
[37 nt withheld, positions 5239-5275]
AAAGAACGTGGACTCCAACGTCAAAGG
[49 nt withheld, positions 5303-5351]
T
[91 nt withheld, positions 5353-5443]
G
[124 nt withheld, positions 5445-5568]
CAGGTG
